Addgene plasmid #107908: pWT063a
Purpose: W2m.1-1 plasmid. Contains TRESG-BE3 and is ppart of the CAMERA2m system for cellular recording in mammalian cells
Depositing lab: David Liu. Publication: Rewritable multi-event analog recording in bacterial and mammalian cells. Tang W, Liu DR. Science. 2018 Feb 15. pii: science.aap8992. doi: 10.1126/science.aap8992. PubMed 29449507.
Backbone
  Vector backbone: pACK129
  Vector type: Mammalian Expression
Growth in bacteria
  Bacterial resistance: Ampicillin, 100 μg/mL
  Growth temperature: 37°C
  Growth strain: DH5alpha
  Copy number: High Copy
Gene/Insert
  Gene/Insert name: TRESG-BE3
  Species: Synthetic
  Cloning method: Unknown
Terms and licenses: Academic/Nonprofit Terms; Industry Terms: Not Available to Industry
Depositor comments: CloE1
How to cite: pWT063a was a gift from David Liu (Addgene plasmid # 107908 ; http://n2t.net/addgene:107908 ; RRID:Addgene_107908)
