[The description below was written by a language model from this plasmid's Addgene catalogue record and pLannotate feature annotations shown in this document.]
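Description:
pWT063a is a mammalian expression plasmid built on the pACK129 backbone that carries a doxycycline-inducible cytidine base editor. It serves as the W2m.1-1 writing plasmid of the CAMERA2m system for recording cellular events in mammalian cells. In bacteria it is maintained at high copy from a ColE1/pUC-type origin and selected with ampicillin through the β-lactamase gene and its native promoter. The 8.3 kb sequence also contains residual cloning-vector elements that have no evident role in the payload: the lac promoter and operator, a CAP binding site, and short lacI, MCS, SV40 promoter and bom fragments. No mammalian selection marker is annotated.

The payload is a single transcription unit in which the TRE3G promoter drives BE3 and a bovine growth hormone polyadenylation signal terminates it. TRE3G is a third-generation Tet-responsive promoter that is activated when a Tet-On 3G transactivator binds it. That transactivator is not annotated on this plasmid and would presumably be supplied separately. The BE3 open reading frame is annotated as rat APOBEC1 cytidine deaminase, a short linker, a Streptococcus pyogenes Cas9 domain and the phage PBS2 uracil glycosylase inhibitor (UGI). The annotation software labelled the linker as an ABE7.10 fragment, most likely because the same linker sequence occurs in that editor. It labelled the Cas9 segment as the VQR variant, but this is an automated best match, and the catalogue record calls the insert only BE3, so the exact Cas9 variant is not confirmed by the record. With a guide RNA, which is not encoded here, BE3 converts C•G to T•A base pairs at the targeted site, and UGI protects the uracil intermediate from excision. Because editor expression depends on the inducer, the accumulated edits act as a durable DNA record of exposure to the stimulus.
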