Features (pLannotate 1.2.2; 16 found; start..end, strand, type, name):
     28..406     +  promoter       TRE3G promoter: 3rd-generation Tet-responsive promoter that can be activated by binding of Tet-On® 3G
    425..1111    +  CDS            Apobec1: ABEC1_RAT - Experimental evidence at protein level: Swiss-Prot protein existence level 1. Catalytic component of the apolipoprotein B mRNA editing enzyme complex which is responsible for the postranscriptional editing of a CAA codon for Gln to a UAA codon for stop in the APOB mRNA. May also play a role in the epigenetic regulation of gene expression by participating in DNA demethylation. From Rattus norvegicus (Rat).
   1112..1159    +  CDS            ABE(7.10) (fragment): adenine base editor comprising wild-type E. coli TadA fused to the evolved TadA*(7.10) mutant (Gaudelli et al., 2017)
   1160..5260    +  CDS            Cas9 VQR: Streptococcus pyogenes Cas9 endonuclease with the D1135V/R1335Q/T1337R mutations has an altered recognition specificity for the protospacer adjacent motif (PAM) (Kleinstiver et al., 2015)
   5273..5521    +  CDS            UGI: UNGI_BPPB2 - Experimental evidence at protein level: Swiss-Prot protein existence level 1. This protein binds specifically and reversibly to the host uracil-DNA glycosylase, preventing removal of uracil residues from PBS2 DNA by the host uracil-excision repair system. From Bacillus phage PBS2 (Bacteriophage PBS2).
   5609..5833    +  polyA_signal   bGH poly(A) signal: bovine growth hormone polyadenylation signal
   5837..5858    +  promoter       SV40 promoter (fragment): SV40 enhancer and early promoter
   5863..5879    +  misc_feature   MCS (fragment): pBluescript multiple cloning site
   5928..5944    -  protein_bind   lac operator: The lac repressor binds to the lac operator to inhibit transcription in E. coli. This inhibition can be relieved by adding lactose or isopropyl-β-D-thiogalactopyranoside (IPTG). lac repressor encoded by lacI
   5952..5982    -  promoter       lac promoter: promoter for the E. coli lac operon
   5997..6018    -  protein_bind   CAP binding site: CAP binding activates transcription in the presence of cAMP. E. coli catabolite activator protein
   6031..6123    -  CDS            lacI (fragment): lac repressor; lacI; The lac repressor binds to the lac operator to inhibit transcription in E. coli. This inhibition can be relieved by adding lactose or isopropyl-β-D-thiogalactopyranoside (IPTG).
   6306..6894    -  rep_origin     ori: high-copy-number ColE1/pMB1/pBR322/pUC origin of replication
   7065..7925    -  CDS            AmpR: β-lactamase; bla; confers resistance to ampicillin, carbenicillin, and related antibiotics
   7926..8030    -  promoter       AmpR promoter: bla
   8101..8145    -  misc_feature   bom (fragment): basis of mobility region from pBR322
>Addgene plasmid #107908 | pWT063a | addgene full sequence | sequence record 207320 | Addgene NGS Result
AGGCCCTTTCGTCTTCAAGAATTCCTCGAGTTTACTCCCTATCAGTGATAGAGAACGTATGAAGAGTTTA
CTCCCTATCAGTGATAGAGAACGTATGCAGACTTTACTCCCTATCAGTGATAGAGAACGTATAAGGAGTT
TACTCCCTATCAGTGATAGAGAACGTATGACCAGTTTACTCCCTATCAGTGATAGAGAACGTATCTACAG
TTTACTCCCTATCAGTGATAGAGAACGTATATCCAGTTTACTCCCTATCAGTGATAGAGAACGTATAAGC
TTTAGGCGTGTACGGTGGGCGCCTATAAAAGCAGAGCTCGTTTAGTGAACCGTCAGATCGCCTGGAGCAA
TTCCACAACACTTTTGTCTTATACCAACTTTCCGTACCACTTCCTACCCTCGTAAAGTCGACAGAGCCGC
CACCATGAGCTCAGAGACTGGCCCAGTGGCTGTGGACCCCACATTGAGACGGCGGATCGAGCCCCATGAG
TTTGAGGTATTCTTCGATCCGAGAGAGCTCCGCAAGGAGACCTGCCTGCTTTACGAAATTAATTGGGGGG
GCCGGCACTCCATTTGGCGACATACATCACAGAACACTAACAAGCACGTCGAAGTCAACTTCATCGAGAA
GTTCACGACAGAAAGATATTTCTGTCCGAACACAAGGTGCAGCATTACCTGGTTTCTCAGCTGGAGCCCA
TGCGGCGAATGTAGTAGGGCCATCACTGAATTCCTGTCAAGGTATCCCCACGTCACTCTGTTTATTTACA
TCGCAAGGCTGTACCACCACGCTGACCCCCGCAATCGACAAGGCCTGCGGGATTTGATCTCTTCAGGTGT
GACTATCCAAATTATGACTGAGCAGGAGTCAGGATACTGCTGGAGAAACTTTGTGAATTATAGCCCGAGT
AATGAAGCCCACTGGCCTAGGTATCCCCATCTGTGGGTACGACTGTACGTTCTTGAACTGTACTGCATCA
TACTGGGCCTGCCTCCTTGTCTCAACATTCTGAGAAGGAAGCAGCCACAGCTGACATTCTTTACCATCGC
TCTTCAGTCTTGTCATTACCAGCGACTGCCCCCACACATTCTCTGGGCCACCGGGTTGAAAAGCGGCAGC
GAGACTCCCGGGACCTCAGAGTCCGCCACACCCGAAAGTGATAAAAAGTATTCTATTGGTTTAGCCATCG
GCACTAATTCCGTTGGATGGGCTGTCATAACCGATGAATACAAAGTACCTTCAAAGAAATTTAAGGTGTT
GGGGAACACAGACCGTCATTCGATTAAAAAGAATCTTATCGGTGCCCTCCTATTCGATAGTGGCGAAACG
GCAGAGGCGACTCGCCTGAAACGAACCGCTCGGAGAAGGTATACACGTCGCAAGAACCGAATATGTTACT
TACAAGAAATTTTTAGCAATGAGATGGCCAAAGTTGACGATTCTTTCTTTCACCGTTTGGAAGAGTCCTT
CCTTGTCGAAGAGGACAAGAAACATGAACGGCACCCCATCTTTGGAAACATAGTAGATGAGGTGGCATAT
CATGAAAAGTACCCAACGATTTATCACCTCAGAAAAAAGCTAGTTGACTCAACTGATAAAGCGGACCTGA
GGTTAATCTACTTGGCTCTTGCCCATATGATAAAGTTCCGTGGGCACTTTCTCATTGAGGGTGATCTAAA
TCCGGACAACTCGGATGTCGACAAACTGTTCATCCAGTTAGTACAAACCTATAATCAGTTGTTTGAAGAG
AACCCTATAAATGCAAGTGGCGTGGATGCGAAGGCTATTCTTAGCGCCCGCCTCTCTAAATCCCGACGGC
TAGAAAACCTGATCGCACAATTACCCGGAGAGAAGAAAAATGGGTTGTTCGGTAACCTTATAGCGCTCTC
ACTAGGCCTGACACCAAATTTTAAGTCGAACTTCGACTTAGCTGAAGATGCCAAATTGCAGCTTAGTAAG
GACACGTACGATGACGATCTCGACAATCTACTGGCACAAATTGGAGATCAGTATGCGGACTTATTTTTGG
CTGCCAAAAACCTTAGCGATGCAATCCTCCTATCTGACATACTGAGAGTTAATACTGAGATTACCAAGGC
GCCGTTATCCGCTTCAATGATCAAAAGGTACGATGAACATCACCAAGACTTGACACTTCTCAAGGCCCTA
GTCCGTCAGCAACTGCCTGAGAAATATAAGGAAATATTCTTTGATCAGTCGAAAAACGGGTACGCAGGTT
ATATTGACGGCGGAGCGAGTCAAGAGGAATTCTACAAGTTTATCAAACCCATATTAGAGAAGATGGATGG
GACGGAAGAGTTGCTTGTAAAACTCAATCGCGAAGATCTACTGCGAAAGCAGCGGACTTTCGACAACGGT
AGCATTCCACATCAAATCCACTTAGGCGAATTGCATGCTATACTTAGAAGGCAGGAGGATTTTTATCCGT
TCCTCAAAGACAATCGTGAAAAGATTGAGAAAATCCTAACCTTTCGCATACCTTACTATGTGGGACCCCT
GGCCCGAGGGAACTCTCGGTTCGCATGGATGACAAGAAAGTCCGAAGAAACGATTACTCCATGGAATTTT
GAGGAAGTTGTCGATAAAGGTGCGTCAGCTCAATCGTTCATCGAGAGGATGACCAACTTTGACAAGAATT
TACCGAACGAAAAAGTATTGCCTAAGCACAGTTTACTTTACGAGTATTTCACAGTGTACAATGAACTCAC
GAAAGTTAAGTATGTCACTGAGGGCATGCGTAAACCCGCCTTTCTAAGCGGAGAACAGAAGAAAGCAATA
GTAGATCTGTTATTCAAGACCAACCGCAAAGTGACAGTTAAGCAATTGAAAGAGGACTACTTTAAGAAAA
TTGAATGCTTCGATTCTGTCGAGATCTCCGGGGTAGAAGATCGATTTAATGCGTCACTTGGTACGTATCA
TGACCTCCTAAAGATAATTAAAGATAAGGACTTCCTGGATAACGAAGAGAATGAAGATATCTTAGAAGAT
ATAGTGTTGACTCTTACCCTCTTTGAAGATCGGGAAATGATTGAGGAAAGACTAAAAACATACGCTCACC
TGTTCGACGATAAGGTTATGAAACAGTTAAAGAGGCGTCGCTATACGGGCTGGGGACGATTGTCGCGGAA
ACTTATCAACGGGATAAGAGACAAGCAAAGTGGTAAAACTATTCTCGATTTTCTAAAGAGCGACGGCTTC
GCCAATAGGAACTTTATGCAGCTGATCCATGATGACTCTTTAACCTTCAAAGAGGATATACAAAAGGCAC
AGGTTTCCGGACAAGGGGACTCATTGCACGAACATATTGCGAATCTTGCTGGTTCGCCAGCCATCAAAAA
GGGCATACTCCAGACAGTCAAAGTAGTGGATGAGCTAGTTAAGGTCATGGGACGTCACAAACCGGAAAAC
ATTGTAATCGAGATGGCACGCGAAAATCAAACGACTCAGAAGGGGCAAAAAAACAGTCGAGAGCGGATGA
AGAGAATAGAAGAGGGTATTAAAGAACTGGGCAGCCAGATCTTAAAGGAGCATCCTGTGGAAAATACCCA
ATTGCAGAACGAGAAACTTTACCTCTATTACCTACAAAATGGAAGGGACATGTATGTTGATCAGGAACTG
GACATAAACCGTTTATCTGATTACGACGTCGATCACATTGTACCCCAATCCTTTTTGAAGGACGATTCAA
TCGACAATAAAGTGCTTACACGCTCGGATAAGAACCGAGGGAAAAGTGACAATGTTCCAAGCGAGGAAGT
CGTAAAGAAAATGAAGAACTATTGGCGGCAGCTCCTAAATGCGAAACTGATAACGCAAAGAAAGTTCGAT
AACTTAACTAAAGCTGAGAGGGGTGGCTTGTCTGAACTTGACAAGGCCGGATTTATTAAACGTCAGCTCG
TGGAAACCCGCCAAATCACAAAGCATGTTGCACAGATACTAGATTCCCGAATGAATACGAAATACGACGA
GAACGATAAGCTGATTCGGGAAGTCAAAGTAATCACTTTAAAGTCAAAATTGGTGTCGGACTTCAGAAAG
GATTTTCAATTCTATAAAGTTAGGGAGATAAATAACTACCACCATGCGCACGACGCTTATCTTAATGCCG
TCGTAGGGACCGCACTCATTAAGAAATACCCGAAGCTAGAAAGTGAGTTTGTGTATGGTGATTACAAAGT
TTATGACGTCCGTAAGATGATCGCGAAAAGCGAACAGGAGATAGGCAAGGCTACAGCCAAATACTTCTTT
TATTCTAACATTATGAATTTCTTTAAGACGGAAATCACTCTGGCAAACGGAGAGATACGCAAACGACCTT
TAATTGAAACCAATGGGGAGACAGGTGAAATCGTATGGGATAAGGGCCGGGACTTCGCGACGGTGAGAAA
AGTTTTGTCCATGCCCCAAGTCAACATAGTAAAGAAAACTGAGGTGCAGACCGGAGGGTTTTCAAAGGAA
TCGATTCTTCCAAAAAGGAATAGTGATAAGCTCATCGCTCGTAAAAAGGACTGGGACCCGAAAAAGTACG
GTGGCTTCGATAGCCCTACAGTTGCCTATTCTGTCCTAGTAGTGGCAAAAGTTGAGAAGGGAAAATCCAA
GAAACTGAAGTCAGTCAAAGAATTATTGGGGATAACGATTATGGAGCGCTCGTCTTTTGAAAAGAACCCC
ATCGACTTCCTTGAGGCGAAAGGTTACAAGGAAGTAAAAAAGGATCTCATAATTAAACTACCAAAGTATA
GTCTGTTTGAGTTAGAAAATGGCCGAAAACGGATGTTGGCTAGCGCCGGAGAGCTTCAAAAGGGGAACGA
ACTCGCACTACCGTCTAAATACGTGAATTTCCTGTATTTAGCGTCCCATTACGAGAAGTTGAAAGGTTCA
CCTGAAGATAACGAACAGAAGCAACTTTTTGTTGAGCAGCACAAACATTATCTCGACGAAATCATAGAGC
AAATTTCGGAATTCAGTAAGAGAGTCATCCTAGCTGATGCCAATCTGGACAAAGTATTAAGCGCATACAA
CAAGCACAGGGATAAACCCATACGTGAGCAGGCGGAAAATATTATCCATTTGTTTACTCTTACCAACCTC
GGCGCTCCAGCCGCATTCAAGTATTTTGACACAACGATAGATCGCAAACGATACACTTCTACCAAGGAGG
TGCTAGACGCGACACTGATTCACCAATCCATCACGGGATTATATGAAACTCGGATAGATTTGTCACAGCT
TGGGGGTGACTCTGGTGGTTCTACTAATCTGTCAGATATTATTGAAAAGGAGACCGGTAAGCAACTGGTT
ATCCAGGAATCCATCCTCATGCTCCCAGAGGAGGTGGAAGAAGTCATTGGGAACAAGCCGGAAAGCGATA
TACTCGTGCACACCGCCTACGACGAGAGCACCGACGAGAATGTCATGCTTCTGACTAGCGACGCCCCTGA
ATACAAGCCTTGGGCTCTGGTCATACAGGATAGCAACGGTGAGAACAAGATTAAGATGCTCTCTGGTGGT
TCTCCCAAGAAGAAGAGGAAAGTCTAACCGGTCATCATCACCATCACCATTGAGTTTAAACCCGCTGATC
AGCCTCGACTGTGCCTTCTAGTTGCCAGCCATCTGTTGTTTGCCCCTCCCCCGTGCCTTCCTTGACCCTG
GAAGGTGCCACTCCCACTGTCCTTTCCTAATAAAATGAGGAAATTGCATCGCATTGTCTGAGTAGGTGTC
ATTCTATTCTGGGGGGTGGGGTGGGGCAGGACAGCAAGGGGGAGGATTGGGAAGACAATAGCAGGCATGC
TGGGGATGCGGTGGGCTCTATGGCTTCTGAGGCGGAAAGAACCAGCTGGGGCTCGATACCGTCGACCTCT
AGCTAGAGCTTGGCGTAATCATGGTCATAGCTGTTTCCTGTGTGAAATTGTTATCCGCTCACAATTCCAC
ACAACATACGAGCCGGAAGCATAAAGTGTAAAGCCTAGGGTGCCTAATGAGTGAGCTAACTCACATTAAT
TGCGTTGCGCTCACTGCCCGCTTTCCAGTCGGGAAACCTGTCGTGCCAGCTGCATTAATGAATCGGCCAA
CGCGCGGGGAGAGGCGGTTTGCGTATTGGGCGCTCTTCCGCTTCCTCGCTCACTGACTCGCTGCGCTCGG
TCGTTCGGCTGCGGCGAGCGGTATCAGCTCACTCAAAGGCGGTAATACGGTTATCCACAGAATCAGGGGA
TAACGCAGGAAAGAACATGTGAGCAAAAGGCCAGCAAAAGGCCAGGAACCGTAAAAAGGCCGCGTTGCTG
GCGTTTTTCCATAGGCTCCGCCCCCCTGACGAGCATCACAAAAATCGACGCTCAAGTCAGAGGTGGCGAA
ACCCGACAGGACTATAAAGATACCAGGCGTTTCCCCCTGGAAGCTCCCTCGTGCGCTCTCCTGTTCCGAC
CCTGCCGCTTACCGGATACCTGTCCGCCTTTCTCCCTTCGGGAAGCGTGGCGCTTTCTCATAGCTCACGC
TGTAGGTATCTCAGTTCGGTGTAGGTCGTTCGCTCCAAGCTGGGCTGTGTGCACGAACCCCCCGTTCAGC
CCGACCGCTGCGCCTTATCCGGTAACTATCGTCTTGAGTCCAACCCGGTAAGACACGACTTATCGCCACT
GGCAGCAGCCACTGGTAACAGGATTAGCAGAGCGAGGTATGTAGGCGGTGCTACAGAGTTCTTGAAGTGG
TGGCCTAACTACGGCTACACTAGAAGAACAGTATTTGGTATCTGCGCTCTGCTGAAGCCAGTTACCTTCG
GAAAAAGAGTTGGTAGCTCTTGATCCGGCAAACAAACCACCGCTGGTAGCGGTGGTTTTTTTGTTTGCAA
GCAGCAGATTACGCGCAGAAAAAAAGGATCTCAAGAAGATCCTTTGATCTTTTCTACGGGGTCTGACGCT
CAGTGGAACGAAAACTCACGTTAAGGGATTTTGGTCATGAGATTATCAAAAAGGATCTTCACCTAGATCC
TTTTAAATTAAAAATGAAGTTTTAAATCAATCTAAAGTATATATGAGTAAACTTGGTCTGACAGTTACCA
ATGCTTAATCAGTGAGGCACCTATCTCAGCGATCTGTCTATTTCGTTCATCCATAGTTGCCTGACTCCCC
GTCGTGTAGATAACTACGATACGGGAGGGCTTACCATCTGGCCCCAGTGCTGCAATGATACCGCGAGACC
CACGCTCACCGGCTCCAGATTTATCAGCAATAAACCAGCCAGCCGGAAGGGCCGAGCGCAGAAGTGGTCC
TGCAACTTTATCCGCCTCCATCCAGTCTATTAATTGTTGCCGGGAAGCTAGAGTAAGTAGTTCGCCAGTT
AATAGTTTGCGCAACGTTGTTGCCATTGCTACAGGCATCGTGGTGTCACGCTCGTCGTTTGGTATGGCTT
CATTCAGCTCCGGTTCCCAACGATCAAGGCGAGTTACATGATCCCCCATGTTGTGCAAAAAAGCGGTTAG
CTCCTTCGGTCCTCCGATCGTTGTCAGAAGTAAGTTGGCCGCAGTGTTATCACTCATGGTTATGGCAGCA
CTGCATAATTCTCTTACTGTCATGCCATCCGTAAGATGCTTTTCTGTGACTGGTGAGTACTCAACCAAGT
CATTCTGAGAATAGTGTATGCGGCGACCGAGTTGCTCTTGCCCGGCGTCAATACGGGATAATACCGCGCC
ACATAGCAGAACTTTAAAAGTGCTCATCATTGGAAAACGTTCTTCGGGGCGAAAACTCTCAAGGATCTTA
CCGCTGTTGAGATCCAGTTCGATGTAACCCACTCGTGCACCCAACTGATCTTCAGCATCTTTTACTTTCA
CCAGCGTTTCTGGGTGAGCAAAAACAGGAAGGCAAAATGCCGCAAAAAAGGGAATAAGGGCGACACGGAA
ATGTTGAATACTCATACTCTTCCTTTTTCAATATTATTGAAGCATTTATCAGGGTTATTGTCTCATGAGC
GGATACATATTTGAATGTATTTAGAAAAATAAACAAATAGGGGTTCCGCGCACATTTCCCCGAAAAGTGC
CACCTGACGTCGACGGATCGGGAGATCGATCTCCCGATCCCCTAGGGTCGACTCTCAGTACAATCTGCTC
TGATGCCGCATAGTTAAGCCAGTATCTGCTCCCTGCTTGTGTGTTGGAGGTCGCTGAGTAGTGCGCGAGC
AAAATTTAAGCTACAACAAGGCAAGGCTTGACCGACAATTGCATGAAGAATCTGCTTAGGGTTAGGCGTT
TTGCGCTGCTTCGCGATGTACGGGCCAGATATACGCGTTGACATTGA
